Addgene plasmid #12968: pcDNA3-EGFP-RhoA-Q63L
Depositing lab: Gary Bokoch. Publication: Rho family proteins modulate rapid apoptosis induced by cytotoxic T lymphocytes and Fas. Subauste MC, Von Herrath M, Benard V, Chamberlain CE, Chuang TH, Chu K, Bokoch GM, Hahn KM. J Biol Chem. 2000 Mar 31. 275(13):9725-33. 10.1074/jbc.275.13.9725 PubMed 10734125.
Backbone
  Vector backbone: pcDNA3-EGFP
  Backbone manufacturer: Invitrogen
  Backbone size w/o insert (bp): 6100
  Vector type: Mammalian Expression
Growth in bacteria
  Bacterial resistance: Ampicillin, 100 μg/mL
  Growth temperature: 37°C
  Growth strain: DH5alpha
  Copy number: High Copy
Gene/Insert
  Gene/Insert name: RhoA constitutively active (alt name: RhoA)
  Species: H. sapiens (human)
  Insert size (bp): 582
  Mutation: Q63L Constitutively active
  GenBank ID: L25080
  Entrez Gene: RHOA (a.k.a. ARH12, ARHA, EDFAOB, RHO12, RHOH12)
  Tag / fusion protein: EGFP (N terminal on backbone)
  Cloning method: Restriction Enzyme; 5′ cloning site EcoRI (not destroyed); 3′ cloning site XhoI (not destroyed)
  Sequencing primers: 5′ T7 for EGFP; 3′ Sp6
Terms and licenses: Academic/Nonprofit Terms; Industry Terms: Not Available to Industry
How to cite: pcDNA3-EGFP-RhoA-Q63L was a gift from Gary Bokoch (Addgene plasmid # 12968 ; http://n2t.net/addgene:12968 ; RRID:Addgene_12968)
