[The description below was written by a language model from this plasmid's Addgene catalogue record and pLannotate feature annotations shown in this document.]
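Description:
pcDNA3-EGFP-RhoA-Q63L is a mammalian expression plasmid built on a pcDNA3 backbone that already carries EGFP, giving a total sequenced length of about 6.7 kb. It is propagated in E. coli at high copy number from a ColE1/pUC-type origin, with selection through the β-lactamase (AmpR) gene. An f1 origin is also present, which in principle allows single-stranded DNA production. For selection in mammalian cells, the backbone has a neomycin phosphotransferase gene driven by the SV40 enhancer/early promoter and terminated by an SV40 polyadenylation signal, so stably transfected cells can be selected with G418. The short lac promoter/operator, lacI, ble, bom and HIV-1 LTR matches in the annotation are small backbone fragments rather than functional modules.

The expression cassette uses the human cytomegalovirus immediate-early enhancer and promoter to drive a single fusion reading frame, and transcripts are terminated by the bovine growth hormone poly(A) signal. EGFP sits at the N-terminus, followed almost immediately by the 582 bp human RhoA coding sequence, which was cloned between EcoRI and XhoI sites that remain intact. RhoA carries the Q63L substitution, recorded as a constitutively active mutant. In small GTPases of this family, this type of change impairs GTP hydrolysis and keeps the protein in its active, GTP-bound state. T7 and SP6 promoters flank the fusion and serve as sequencing primer sites, and could also support in vitro transcription.

The construct is used to express fluorescently tagged, persistently active RhoA in mammalian cells, so that transfected cells can be identified and the protein localised while the effects of Rho signalling are studied. The associated publication concerns how Rho family proteins modulate apoptosis induced by cytotoxic T lymphocytes and Fas.
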