Features (pLannotate 1.2.2; 22 found; start..end, strand, type, name):
    615..719     -  promoter       AmpR promoter: bla
    778..830     -  misc_feature   bom (fragment): basis of mobility region from pBR322
    985..1364    +  enhancer       CMV enhancer: human cytomegalovirus immediate early enhancer
   1365..1568    +  promoter       CMV promoter: human cytomegalovirus (CMV) immediate early promoter
   1564..1597    +  LTR            5' LTR (truncated) (fragment): truncated 5' long terminal repeat (LTR) from HIV-1
   1613..1631    +  promoter       T7 promoter: promoter for bacteriophage T7 RNA polymerase
   1651..2367    +  CDS            EGFP: EGFP is a basic (constitutively fluorescent) green fluorescent protein published in 1996, derived from Aequorea victoria. It is reported to be a rapidly-maturing weak dimer with moderate acid sensitivity.
   2374..2955    +  CDS            RhoA (Q63L): constitutively active mutant of human Rho family small GTPase RhoA
   2983..3001    -  promoter       SP6 promoter: promoter for bacteriophage SP6 RNA polymerase
   3027..3251    +  polyA_signal   bGH poly(A) signal: bovine growth hormone polyadenylation signal
   3255..3276    +  promoter       SV40 promoter (fragment): SV40 enhancer and early promoter
   3297..3725    +  rep_origin     f1 ori (sequence partly withheld): f1 bacteriophage origin of replication; arrow indicates direction of (+) strand synthesis
   3739..4068    +  promoter       SV40 promoter: SV40 enhancer and early promoter
   4135..4926    +  CDS            neo: KKA2_KLEPN - Also known as kan, nptII. Experimental evidence at protein level: Swiss-Prot protein existence level 1. Resistance to kanamycin, neomycin, paromomycin, ribostamycin, butirosin and gentamicin B. From Klebsiella pneumoniae.
   4950..5108    +  CDS            ble (fragment): BLE_KLEPN - Experimental evidence at protein level: Swiss-Prot protein existence level 1. Binding protein with a strong affinity to the bleomycin family of antibiotics. Binds to CL990; an antimitotic-antibiotic compound. From Klebsiella pneumoniae.
   5103..5224    +  polyA_signal   SV40 poly(A) signal: SV40 polyadenylation signal
   5297..5313    -  protein_bind   lac operator: The lac repressor binds to the lac operator to inhibit transcription in E. coli. This inhibition can be relieved by adding lactose or isopropyl-β-D-thiogalactopyranoside (IPTG). lac repressor encoded by lacI
   5321..5351    -  promoter       lac promoter: promoter for the E. coli lac operon
   5366..5387    -  protein_bind   CAP binding site: CAP binding activates transcription in the presence of cAMP. E. coli catabolite activator protein
   5400..5492    -  CDS            lacI (fragment): lac repressor; lacI; The lac repressor binds to the lac operator to inhibit transcription in E. coli. This inhibition can be relieved by adding lactose or isopropyl-β-D-thiogalactopyranoside (IPTG).
   5675..6263    -  rep_origin     ori: high-copy-number ColE1/pMB1/pBR322/pUC origin of replication
   6434..614     -  CDS            AmpR (across the origin): β-lactamase; bla; confers resistance to ampicillin, carbenicillin, and related antibiotics
>Addgene plasmid #12968 | pcDNA3-EGFP-RhoA-Q63L | addgene full sequence | sequence record 471591 | Addgene NGS Result
AATTGTTGCCGGGAAGCTAGAGTAAGTAGTTCGCCAGTTAATAGTTTGCGCAACGTTGTTGCCATTGCTA
CAGGCATCGTGGTGTCACGCTCGTCGTTTGGTATGGCTTCATTCAGCTCCGGTTCCCAACGATCAAGGCG
AGTTACATGATCCCCCATGTTGTGCAAAAAAGCGGTTAGCTCCTTCGGTCCTCCGATCGTTGTCAGAAGT
AAGTTGGCCGCAGTGTTATCACTCATGGTTATGGCAGCACTGCATAATTCTCTTACTGTCATGCCATCCG
TAAGATGCTTTTCTGTGACTGGTGAGTACTCAACCAAGTCATTCTGAGAATAGTGTATGCGGCGACCGAG
TTGCTCTTGCCCGGCGTCAATACGGGATAATACCGCGCCACATAGCAGAACTTTAAAAGTGCTCATCATT
GGAAAACGTTCTTCGGGGCGAAAACTCTCAAGGATCTTACCGCTGTTGAGATCCAGTTCGATGTAACCCA
CTCGTGCACCCAACTGATCTTCAGCATCTTTTACTTTCACCAGCGTTTCTGGGTGAGCAAAAACAGGAAG
GCAAAATGCCGCAAAAAAGGGAATAAGGGCGACACGGAAATGTTGAATACTCATACTCTTCCTTTTTCAA
TATTATTGAAGCATTTATCAGGGTTATTGTCTCATGAGCGGATACATATTTGAATGTATTTAGAAAAATA
AACAAATAGGGGTTCCGCGCACATTTCCCCGAAAAGTGCCACCTGACGTCGACGGATCGGGAGATCTCCC
GATCCCCTATGGTGCACTCTCAGTACAATCTGCTCTGATGCCGCATAGTTAAGCCAGTATCTGCTCCCTG
CTTGTGTGTTGGAGGTCGCTGAGTAGTGCGCGAGCAAAATTTAAGCTACAACAAGGCAAGGCTTGACCGA
CAATTGCATGAAGAATCTGCTTAGGGTTAGGCGTTTTGCGCTGCTTCGCGATGTACGGGCCAGATATACG
CGTTGACATTGATTATTGACTAGTTATTAATAGTAATCAATTACGGGGTCATTAGTTCATAGCCCATATA
TGGAGTTCCGCGTTACATAACTTACGGTAAATGGCCCGCCTGGCTGACCGCCCAACGACCCCCGCCCATT
GACGTCAATAATGACGTATGTTCCCATAGTAACGCCAATAGGGACTTTCCATTGACGTCAATGGGTGGAG
TATTTACGGTAAACTGCCCACTTGGCAGTACATCAAGTGTATCATATGCCAAGTACGCCCCCTATTGACG
TCAATGACGGTAAATGGCCCGCCTGGCATTATGCCCAGTACATGACCTTATGGGACTTTCCTACTTGGCA
GTACATCTACGTATTAGTCATCGCTATTACCATGGTGATGCGGTTTTGGCAGTACATCAATGGGCGTGGA
TAGCGGTTTGACTCACGGGGATTTCCAAGTCTCCACCCCATTGACGTCAATGGGAGTTTGTTTTGGCACC
AAAATCAACGGGACTTTCCAAAATGTCGTAACAACTCCGCCCCATTGACGCAAATGGGCGGTAGGCGTGT
ACGGTGGGAGGTCTATATAAGCAGAGCTCTCTGGCTAACTAGAGAACCCACTGCTTACTGGCTTATCGAA
ATTAATACGACTCACTATAGGGAGACCCAAGCTTGCCACCATGGTGAGCAAGGGCGAGGAGCTGTTCACC
GGGGTGGTGCCCATCCTGGTCGAGCTGGACGGCGACGTAAACGGCCACAAGTTCAGCGTGTCCGGCGAGG
GCGAGGGCGATGCCACCTACGGCAAGCTGACCCTGAAGTTCATCTGCACCACCGGCAAGCTGCCCGTGCC
CTGGCCCACCCTCGTGACCACCCTGACCTACGGCGTGCAGTGCTTCAGCCGCTACCCCGACCACATGAAG
CAGCACGACTTCTTCAAGTCCGCCATGCCCGAAGGCTACGTCCAGGAGCGCACCATCTTCTTCAAGGACG
ACGGCAACTACAAGACCCGCGCCGAGGTGAAGTTCGAGGGCGACACCCTGGTGAACCGCATCGAGCTGAA
GGGCATCGACTTCAAGGAGGACGGCAACATCCTGGGGCACAAGCTGGAGTACAACTACAACAGCCACAAC
GTCTATATCATGGCCGACAAGCAGAAGAACGGCATCAAGGTGAACTTCAAGATCCGCCACAACATCGAGG
ACGGCAGCGTGCAGCTCGCCGACCACTACCAGCAGAACACCCCCATCGGCGACGGCCCCGTGCTGCTGCC
CGACAACCACTACCTGAGCACCCAGTCCGCCCTGAGCAAAGACCCCAACGAGAAGCGCGATCACATGGTC
CTGCTGGAGTTCGTGACCGCCGCCGGGATCACTCTCGGCATGGACGAGCTGTACAAGGAATTCATGGCTG
CCATCCGGAAGAAACTGGTGATTGTTGGTGATGGAGCCTGTGGAAAGACATGCTTGCTCATAGTCTTCAG
CAAGGACCAGTTCCCAGAGGTGTATGTGCCCACAGTGTTTGAGAACTATGTGGCAGATATCGAGGTGGAT
GGAAAGCAGGTAGAGTTGGCTTTGTGGGACACAGCTGGGCTGGAAGATTATGATCGCCTGAGGCCCCTCT
CCTACCCAGATACCGATGTTATACTGATGTGTTTTTCCATCGACAGCCCTGATAGTTTAGAAAACATCCC
AGAAAAGTGGACCCCAGAAGTCAAGCATTTCTGTCCCAACGTGCCCATCATCCTGGTTGGGAATAAGAAG
GATCTTCGGAATGATGAGCACACAAGGCGGGAGCTAGCCAAGATGAAGCAGGAGCCGGTGAAACCTGAAG
AAGGCAGAGATATGGCAAACAGGATTGGCGCTTTTGGGTACATGGAGTGTTCAGCAAAGACCAAAGATGG
AGTGAGAGAGGTTTTTGAAATGGCTACGAGAGCTGCTCTGCAAGCTAGACGTGGGAAGAAAAAATCTGGT
TGCCTTGTCTTGTGACTCGAGCATGCATCTAGAGGGCCCTATTCTATAGTGTCACCTAAATGCTAGAGCT
CGCTGATCAGCCTCGACTGTGCCTTCTAGTTGCCAGCCATCTGTTGTTTGCCCCTCCCCCGTGCCTTCCT
TGACCCTGGAAGGTGCCACTCCCACTGTCCTTTCCTAATAAAATGAGGAAATTGCATCGCATTGTCTGAG
TAGGTGTCATTCTATTCTGGGGGGTGGGGTGGGGCAGGACAGCAAGGGGGAGGATTGGGAAGACAATAGC
AGGCATGCTGGGGATGCGGTGGGCTCTATGGCTTCTGAGGCGGAAAGAACCAGCTGGGGCTCTAGGGGGT
ATCCCC
[124 nt withheld, positions 3297-3420]
C
[91 nt withheld, positions 3422-3512]
A
[49 nt withheld, positions 3514-3562]
CCTTTGACGTTGGAGTCCACGTTCTTT
[37 nt withheld, positions 3590-3626]
ACCCTATCTCGGTCTATTCTTTTGATTTATAAGGGATTTTGCCGATTTCGGCCTATTGGTTAAAAAATGA
GCTGATTTAACAAAAATTTAACGCGAATTAATTCTGTGGAATGTGTGTCAGTTAGGGTGTGGAAAGTCCC
CAGGCTCCCCAGCAGGCAGAAGTATGCAAAGCATGCATCTCAATTAGTCAGCAACCAGGTGTGGAAAGTC
CCCAGGCTCCCCAGCAGGCAGAAGTATGCAAAGCATGCATCTCAATTAGTCAGCAACCATAGTCCCGCCC
CTAACTCCGCCCATCCCGCCCCTAACTCCGCCCAGTTCCGCCCATTCTCCGCCCCATGGCTGACTAATTT
TTTTTATTTATGCAGAGGCCGAGGCCGCCTCTGCCTCTGAGCTATTCCAGAAGTAGTGAGGAGGCTTTTT
TGGAGGCCTAGGCTTTTGCAAAAAGCTCCCGGGAGCTTGTATATCCATTTTCGGATCTGATCAAGAGACA
GGATGAGGATCGTTTCGCATGATTGAACAAGATGGATTGCACGCAGGTTCTCCGGCCGCTTGGGTGGAGA
GGCTATTCGGCTATGACTGGGCACAACAGACAATCGGCTGCTCTGATGCCGCCGTGTTCCGGCTGTCAGC
GCAGGGGCGCCCGGTTCTTTTTGTCAAGACCGACCTGTCCGGTGCCCTGAATGAACTGCAGGACGAGGCA
GCGCGGCTATCGTGGCTGGCCACGACGGGCGTTCCTTGCGCAGCTGTGCTCGACGTTGTCACTGAAGCGG
GAAGGGACTGGCTGCTATTGGGCGAAGTGCCGGGGCAGGATCTCCTGTCATCTCACCTTGCTCCTGCCGA
GAAAGTATCCATCATGGCTGATGCAATGCGGCGGCTGCATACGCTTGATCCGGCTACCTGCCCATTCGAC
CACCAAGCGAAACATCGCATCGAGCGAGCACGTACTCGGATGGAAGCCGGTCTTGTCGATCAGGATGATC
TGGACGAAGAGCATCAGGGGCTCGCGCCAGCCGAACTGTTCGCCAGGCTCAAGGCGCGCATGCCCGACGG
CGAGGATCTCGTCGTGACCCATGGCGATGCCTGCTTGCCGAATATCATGGTGGAAAATGGCCGCTTTTCT
GGATTCATCGACTGTGGCCGGCTGGGTGTGGCGGACCGCTATCAGGACATAGCGTTGGCTACCCGTGATA
TTGCTGAAGAGCTTGGCGGCGAATGGGCTGACCGCTTCCTCGTGCTTTACGGTATCGCCGCTCCCGATTC
GCAGCGCATCGCCTTCTATCGCCTTCTTGACGAGTTCTTCTGAGCGGGACTCTGGGGTTCGAAATGACCG
ACCAAGCGACGCCCAACCTGCCATCACGAGATTTCGATTCCACCGCCGCCTTCTATGAAAGGTTGGGCTT
CGGAATCGTTTTCCGGGACGCCGGCTGGATGATCCTCCAGCGCGGGGATCTCATGCTGGAGTTCTTCGCC
CACCCCAACTTGTTTATTGCAGCTTATAATGGTTACAAATAAAGCAATAGCATCACAAATTTCACAAATA
AAGCATTTTTTTCACTGCATTCTAGTTGTGGTTTGTCCAAACTCATCAATGTATCTTATCATGTCTGTAT
ACCGTCGACCTCTAGCTAGAGCTTGGCGTAATCATGGTCATAGCTGTTTCCTGTGTGAAATTGTTATCCG
CTCACAATTCCACACAACATACGAGCCGGAAGCATAAAGTGTAAAGCCTGGGGTGCCTAATGAGTGAGCT
AACTCACATTAATTGCGTTGCGCTCACTGCCCGCTTTCCAGTCGGGAAACCTGTCGTGCCAGCTGCATTA
ATGAATCGGCCAACGCGCGGGGAGAGGCGGTTTGCGTATTGGGCGCTCTTCCGCTTCCTCGCTCACTGAC
TCGCTGCGCTCGGTCGTTCGGCTGCGGCGAGCGGTATCAGCTCACTCAAAGGCGGTAATACGGTTATCCA
CAGAATCAGGGGATAACGCAGGAAAGAACATGTGAGCAAAAGGCCAGCAAAAGGCCAGGAACCGTAAAAA
GGCCGCGTTGCTGGCGTTTTTCCATAGGCTCCGCCCCCCTGACGAGCATCACAAAAATCGACGCTCAAGT
CAGAGGTGGCGAAACCCGACAGGACTATAAAGATACCAGGCGTTTCCCCCTGGAAGCTCCCTCGTGCGCT
CTCCTGTTCCGACCCTGCCGCTTACCGGATACCTGTCCGCCTTTCTCCCTTCGGGAAGCGTGGCGCTTTC
TCATAGCTCACGCTGTAGGTATCTCAGTTCGGTGTAGGTCGTTCGCTCCAAGCTGGGCTGTGTGCACGAA
CCCCCCGTTCAGCCCGACCGCTGCGCCTTATCCGGTAACTATCGTCTTGAGTCCAACCCGGTAAGACACG
ACTTATCGCCACTGGCAGCAGCCACTGGTAACAGGATTAGCAGAGCGAGGTATGTAGGCGGTGCTACAGA
GTTCTTGAAGTGGTGGCCTAACTACGGCTACACTAGAAGAACAGTATTTGGTATCTGCGCTCTGCTGAAG
CCAGTTACCTTCGGAAAAAGAGTTGGTAGCTCTTGATCCGGCAAACAAACCACCGCTGGTAGCGGTGGTT
TTTTTGTTTGCAAGCAGCAGATTACGCGCAGAAAAAAAGGATCTCAAGAAGATCCTTTGATCTTTTCTAC
GGGGTCTGACGCTCAGTGGAACGAAAACTCACGTTAAGGGATTTTGGTCATGAGATTATCAAAAAGGATC
TTCACCTAGATCCTTTTAAATTAAAAATGAAGTTTTAAATCAATCTAAAGTATATATGAGTAAACTTGGT
CTGACAGTTACCAATGCTTAATCAGTGAGGCACCTATCTCAGCGATCTGTCTATTTCGTTCATCCATAGT
TGCCTGACTCCCCGTCGTGTAGATAACTACGATACGGGAGGGCTTACCATCTGGCCCCAGTGCTGCAATG
ATACCGCGAGACCCACGCTCACCGGCTCCAGATTTATCAGCAATAAACCAGCCAGCCGGAAGGGCCGAGC
GCAGAAGTGGTCCTGCAACTTTATCCGCCTCCATCCAGTCTATT
