>Addgene plasmid #12968 | pcDNA3-EGFP-RhoA-Q63L | addgene partial sequence | sequence record 112237 | CMV-F 5'-CGCAAATGGGCGGTAGGCGTG-3'
ACTAGAGAACCCACTGCTTACTGGCTTATCGAAATTAATACGACTCACTATAGGGAGACCCAAGCTTGCC
ACCATGGTGAGCAAGGGCGAGGAGCTGTTCACCGGGGTGGTGCCCATCCTGGTCGAGCTGGACGGCGACG
TAAACGGCCACAAGTTCAGCGTGTCCGGCGAGGGCGAGGGCGATGCCACCTACGGCAAGCTGACCCTGAA
GTTCATCTGCACCACCGGCAAGCTGCCCGTGCCCTGGCCCACCCTCGTGACCACCCTGACCTACGGCGTG
CAGTGCTTCAGCCGCTACCCCGACCACATGAAGCAGCACGACTTCTTCAAGTCCGCCATGCCCGAAGGCT
ACGTCCAGGAGCGCACCATCTTCTTCAAGGACGACGGCAACTACAAGACCCGCGCCGAGGTGAAGTTCGA
GGGCGACACCCTGGTGAACCGCATCGAGCTGAAGGGCATCGACTTCAAGGAGGACGGCAACATCCTGGGG
CACAAGCTGGAGTACAACTACAACAGCCACAACGTCTATATCATGGCCGACAAGCAGAAGAACGGCATCA
AGGTGAACTTCAAGATCCGCCACAACATCGAGGACGGCAGCGTGCAGCTCGCCGACCACTACCAGCAGAA
CACCCCCATCGGCGACGGCCCCGTGCTGCTGCCCGACAACCACTACCTGAGCACCCAGTCCGCCCTGAGC
AAAGACCCCAACGAGAAGCGCGATCACATGGTCCTGCTGGAGTTCGTGACCGCCGCCGGGATCACTCTCG
GCATGGACGAGCTGTACAAGGAATTCATGGCTGCCATCCGGAAGAAACTGGTGATTGTTGGTGATGGAGC
CTGTGGAAAGACATGCTTGCTCATAGTCTTCAGCAAGGACCAGTTCCCA
