>Addgene plasmid #12968 | pcDNA3-EGFP-RhoA-Q63L | addgene partial sequence | sequence record 112239 | BGH-rev 5'-TAGAAGGCACAGTCGAGG-3'
ACTATAGAATAGGGCCCTCTAGATGCATGCTCGAGTCACAAGACAAGGCAACCAGATTTTTTCTTCCCAC
GTCTAGCTTGCAGAGCAGCTCTCGTAGCCATTTCAAAAACCTCTCTCACTCCATCTTTGGTCTTTGCTGA
ACACTCCATGTACCCAAAAGCGCCAATCCTGTTTGCCATATCTCTGCCTTCTTCAGGTTTCACCGGCTCC
TGCTTCATCTTGGCTAGCTCCCGCCTTGTGTGCTCATCATTCCGAAGATCCTTCTTATTCCCAACCAGGA
TGATGGGCACGTTGGGACAGAAATGCTTGACTTCTGGGGTCCACTTTTCTGGGATGTTTTCTAAACTATC
AGGGCTGTCGATGGAAAAACACATCAGTATAACATCGGTATCTGGGTAGGAGAGGGGCCTCAGGCGATCA
TAATCTTCCAGCCCAGCTGTGTCCCACAAAGCCAACTCTACCTGCTTTCCATCCACCTCGATATCTGCCA
CATAGTTCTCAAACACTGTGGGCACATACACCTCTGGGAACTGGTCCTTGCTGAAGACTATGAGCAAGCA
TGTCTTTCCACAGGCTCCATCACCAACAATCACCAGTTTCTTCCGGATGGCAGCCATGAATTCCTTGTAC
AGCTCGTCCATGCCGAGAGTGATCCCGGCGGCGGTCACGAACTCCAGCAGGACCATGTGATCGCGCTTCT
CGTTGGGGTCTTTGCTCAGGGCGGACTGGGTGCTCAGGTAGTGGTTGTCGGGCAGCAGCACGGGGCCGTC
GCCGATGGGGGTGTTCTGCTGGTAGTGGTCGGCGAGCTGCACGCTGCCGTCCTCGATGTTGTGGCGGATC
TTGAAGTTCACCTTGATGCCGTTCTTCTGCTTGTCGGCCATGATATAGACGTTGTGGCTGTTGTAGTTGT
ACTCCAGCTTGTGCCCCAGGATGTTGCCGTCCTCCTTGAAGTCGATGCCCTTCAGCTCGATGCGGTTCAC
