>Addgene plasmid #12968 | pcDNA3-EGFP-RhoA-Q63L | addgene partial sequence | sequence record 112240 | EGFP-C 5'-CATGGTCCTGCTGGAGTTCGTG-3'
AGGAATTCATGGCTGCCATCCGGAAGAAACTGGTGATTGTTGGTGATGGAGCCTGTGGAAAGACATGCTT
GCTCATAGTCTTCAGCAAGGACCAGTTCCCAGAGGTGTATGTGCCCACAGTGTTTGAGAACTATGTGGCA
GATATCGAGGTGGATGGAAAGCAGGTAGAGTTGGCTTTGTGGGACACAGCTGGGCTGGAAGATTATGATC
GCCTGAGGCCCCTCTCCTACCCAGATACCGATGTTATACTGATGTGTTTTTCCATCGACAGCCCTGATAG
TTTAGAAAACATCCCAGAAAAGTGGACCCCAGAAGTCAAGCATTTCTGTCCCAACGTGCCCATCATCCTG
GTTGGGAATAAGAAGGATCTTCGGAATGATGAGCACACAAGGCGGGAGCTAGCCAAGATGAAGCAGGAGC
CGGTGAAACCTGAAGAAGGCAGAGATATGGCAAACAGGATTGGCGCTTTTGGGTACATGGAGTGTTCAGC
AAAGACCAAAGATGGAGTGAGAGAGGTTTTTGAAATGGCTACGAGAGCTGCTCTGCAAGCTAGACGTGGG
AAGAAAAAATCTGGTTGCCTTGTCTTGTGACTCGAGCATGCATCTAGAGGGCCCTATTCTATAGTGTCAC
CTAAATGCTAGAGCTCGCTGATCAGCCTCGACTGTGCCTTCTAGTTGCCAGCCATCTGTTGTTTGCCCCT
CCCCCGTGCCTTCCTTGACCCTGGAAGGTGCCACTCCCACTGTCCTTTCCTAATAAAATGAGGAAATTGC
ATCGCATTGTCTGAGTAGGTGTCATTCTATTCTGGGGGGT
